>Addgene plasmid #46053 | pXP711 | depositor full sequence | sequence record 64876 | pXP711 sequence 5468 bps
CATATGAGGCATTTGCAAGAATTACTCGTGAGTAAGGAAAGAGTGAGGAACTATCGCATACCTGCATTTA
AAGATGCCGATTTGGGCGCGAATCCTTTATTTTGGCTTCACCCTCATACTATTATCAGGGCCAGAAAAAG
GAAGTGTTTCCCTCCTTCTTGAATTGATGTTACCCTCATAAAGCACGTGGCCTCTTATCGAGAAAGAAAT
TACCGTCGCTCGTGATTTGTTTGCAAAAAGAACAAAACTGAAAAAACCCAGACACGCTCGACTTCCTGTC
TTCCTATTGATTGCAGCTTCCAATTTCGTCACACAACAAGGTCCTAGCGACGGCTCACAGGTTTTGTAAC
AAGCAATCGAAGGTTCTGGAATGGCGGGAAAGGGTTTAGTACCACATGCTATGATGCCCACTGTGATCTC
CAGAGCAAAGTTCGTTCGATCGTACTGTTACTCTCTCTCTTTCAAACAGAATTGTCCGAATCGTGTGACA
ACAACAGCCTGTTCTCACACACTCTTTTCTTCTAACCAAGGGGGTGGTTTAGTTTAGTAGAACCTCGTGA
AACTTACATTTACATATATATAAACTTGCATAAATTGGTCAATGCAAGAAATACATATTTGGTCTTTTCT
AATTCGTAGTTTTTCAAGTTCTTAGATGCTTTCTTTTTCTCTTTTTTACAGATCATCAAGGAAGTAATTA
TCTACTTTTTACAACAAATATACTAGTCTCGAGTCATGTAATTAGTTATGTCACGCTTACATTCACGCCC
TCCCCCCACATCCGCTCTAACCGAAAAGGAAGGAGTTAGACAACCTGAAGTCTAGGTCCCTATTTATTTT
TTTATAGTTATGTTAGTATTAAGAACGTTATTTATATTTCAAATTTTTCTTTTTTTTCTGTACAGACGCG
TGTACGCATGTAACATTATACTGAAAACCTTGCTTGAGAAGGTTTTGGGACGCTCGAAGGCTTTAATTTG
CGGCCAAGCTTGCATGCCTGCAGGTCGACTCTAGAGGATCCCCGGGATAACTTCGTATAATGTATGCTAT
ACGAAGTTATGGATTTTCTTAACTTCTTCGGCGACAGCATCACCGACTTCGGTGGTACTGTTGGAACCAC
CTAAATCACCAGTTCTGATACCTGCATCCAAAACCTTTTTAACTGCATCTTCAATGGCCTTACCTTCTTC
AGGCAAGTTCAATGACAATTTCAACATCATTGCAGCAGACAAGATAGTGGCGATAGGGTTGACCTTATTC
TTTGGCAAATCTGGAGCAGAACCGTGGCATGGTTCGTACAAACCAAATGCGGTGTTCTTGTCTGGCAAAG
AGGCCAAGGACGCAGATGGCAACAAACCCAAGGAACCTGGGATAACGGAGGCTTCATCGGAGATGATATC
ACCAAACATGTTGCTGGTGATTATAATACCATTTAGGTGGGTTGGGTTCTTAACTAGGATCATGGCGGCA
GAATCAATCAATTGATGTTGAACCTTCAATGTAGGAAATTCGTTCTTGATGGTTTCCTCCACAGTTTTTC
TCCATAATCTTGAAGAGGCCAAAACATTAGCTTTATCCAAGGACCAAATAGGCAATGGTGGCTCATGTTG
TAGGGCCATGAAAGCGGCCATTCTTGTGATTCTTTGCACTTCTGGAACGGTGTATTGTTCACTATCCCAA
GCGACACCATCACCATCATCTTCCTTTCTCTTACCAAAGTAAATACCTCCCACTAATTCTCTGACAACAA
CGAAGTCAGTACCTTTAGCAAATTGTGGCTTGATTGGAGATAAGTCTAAAAGAGAGTCGGATGCAAAGTT
ACATGGTCTTAAGTTGGCGTACAATTGAAGTTCTTTACGGATTTTTAGTAAACCTTGTTCAGGTCTAACA
CTACCTGTACCCCATTTAGGACCACCCACAGCACCTAACAAAACGGCATCAGCCTTCTTGGAGGCTTCCA
GCGCCTCATCTGGAAGTGGGACACCTGTAGCTTCGATAGCAGCACCACCAATTAAATGATTTTCGAAATC
GAACTTGACATTGGAACGAACATCAGAAATAGCTTTAAGAACCTTAATGGCTTCGGCTGTGATTTCTTGA
CCAACGTGGTCACCTGGCAAAACGACGATCTTCTTAGGGGCAGACATTAGAATGGTATATCCTTGAAATA
TATATATATATTGCTGAAATGTAAAAGGTAAGAAAAGTTAGAAAGTAAGACGATTGCTAACCACCTATTG
GAAAAACAATAGGTCCTTAAATAATATTGTCAACTTCAAGTATTGTGATGCAAGCATTTAGTCATGAACG
CTTCTCTATTCTATATGAAAAGCCGGTTCCGGCGCTCTCACCTTTCCTTTTTCTCCCAATTTTTCAGTTG
AAAAAGGTATATGCGTCAGGCGACCTCTGAAATTAACAAAAAATTTCCAGTCATCGAATTTGATTCTGTG
CGATAGCGCCCCTGTGTGTTCTCGTTATGTTGAGGAAAAAAATAATGGTTAATAACTTCGTATAATGTAT
GCTATACGAAGTTATCCCGGGTACCGAGCTCGAATTCATCACGTGCTATAAAAATAATTATAATTTAAAT
TTTTTAATATAAATATATAAATTAAAAATAGAAAGTAAAAAAAGAAATTAAAGAAAAAATAGTTTTTGTT
TTCCGAAGATGTAAAAGACTCTAGGGGGATCGCCAACAAATACTACCTTTTATCTTGCTCTTCCTGCTCT
CAGGTATTAATGCCGAATTGTTTCATCTTGTCTGTGTAGAAGACCACACACGAAAATCCTGTGATTTTAC
ATTTTACTTATCGTTAATCGAATGTATATCTATTTAATCTGCTTTTCTTGTCTAATAAATATATATGTAA
AGTACGCTTTTTGTTGAAATTTTTTAAACCTTTGTTTATTTTTTTTTCTTCATTCCGTAACTCTTCTACC
TTCTTTATTTACTTTCTAAAATCCAAATACAAAACATAAAAATAAATAAACACAGAGTAAATTCCCAAAT
TATTCCATCATTAAAAGATACGAGGCGCGTGTAAGTTACGAATTCGTAATCATGGTCATAGCTGTTTCCT
GTGTGAAATTGTTATCCGCTCACAATTCCACACAACATACGAGCCGGAAGCATAAAGTGTAAAGCCTGGG
GTGCCTAATGAGTGAGCTAACTCACATTAATTGCGTTGCGCTCACTGCCCGCTTTCCAGTCGGGAAACCT
GTCGTGCCAGCTGCATTAATGAATCGGCCAACGCGCGGGGAGAGGCGGTTTGCGTATTGGGCGCTCTTCC
GCTTCCTCGCTCACTGACTCGCTGCGCTCGGTCGTTCGGCTGCGGCGAGCGGTATCAGCTCACTCAAAGG
CGGTAATACGGTTATCCACAGAATCAGGGGATAACGCAGGAAAGAACATGTGAGCAAAAGGCCAGCAAAA
GGCCAGGAACCGTAAAAAGGCCGCGTTGCTGGCGTTTTTCCATAGGCTCCGCCCCCCTGACGAGCATCAC
AAAAATCGACGCTCAAGTCAGAGGTGGCGAAACCCGACAGGACTATAAAGATACCAGGCGTTTCCCCCTG
GAAGCTCCCTCGTGCGCTCTCCTGTTCCGACCCTGCCGCTTACCGGATACCTGTCCGCCTTTCTCCCTTC
GGGAAGCGTGGCGCTTTCTCATAGCTCACGCTGTAGGTATCTCAGTTCGGTGTAGGTCGTTCGCTCCAAG
CTGGGCTGTGTGCACGAACCCCCCGTTCAGCCCGACCGCTGCGCCTTATCCGGTAACTATCGTCTTGAGT
CCAACCCGGTAAGACACGACTTATCGCCACTGGCAGCAGCCACTGGTAACAGGATTAGCAGAGCGAGGTA
TGTAGGCGGTGCTACAGAGTTCTTGAAGTGGTGGCCTAACTACGGCTACACTAGAAGGACAGTATTTGGT
ATCTGCGCTCTGCTGAAGCCAGTTACCTTCGGAAAAAGAGTTGGTAGCTCTTGATCCGGCAAACAAACCA
CCGCTGGTAGCGGTGGTTTTTTTGTTTGCAAGCAGCAGATTACGCGCAGAAAAAAAGGATCTCAAGAAGA
TCCTTTGATCTTTTCTACGGGGTCTGACGCTCAGTGGAACGAAAACTCACGTTAAGGGATTTTGGTCATG
AGATTATCAAAAAGGATCTTCACCTAGATCCTTTTAAATTAAAAATGAAGTTTTAAATCAATCTAAAGTA
TATATGAGTAAACTTGGTCTGACAGTTACCAATGCTTAATCAGTGAGGCACCTATCTCAGCGATCTGTCT
ATTTCGTTCATCCATAGTTGCCTGACTCCCCGTCGTGTAGATAACTACGATACGGGAGGGCTTACCATCT
GGCCCCAGTGCTGCAATGATACCGCGAGACCCACGCTCACCGGCTCCAGATTTATCAGCAATAAACCAGC
CAGCCGGAAGGGCCGAGCGCAGAAGTGGTCCTGCAACTTTATCCGCCTCCATCCAGTCTATTAATTGTTG
CCGGGAAGCTAGAGTAAGTAGTTCGCCAGTTAATAGTTTGCGCAACGTTGTTGCCATTGCTACAGGCATC
GTGGTGTCACGCTCGTCGTTTGGTATGGCTTCATTCAGCTCCGGTTCCCAACGATCAAGGCGAGTTACAT
GATCCCCCATGTTGTGCAAAAAAGCGGTTAGCTCCTTCGGTCCTCCGATCGTTGTCAGAAGTAAGTTGGC
CGCAGTGTTATCACTCATGGTTATGGCAGCACTGCATAATTCTCTTACTGTCATGCCATCCGTAAGATGC
TTTTCTGTGACTGGTGAGTACTCAACCAAGTCATTCTGAGAATAGTGTATGCGGCGACCGAGTTGCTCTT
GCCCGGCGTCAATACGGGATAATACCGCGCCACATAGCAGAACTTTAAAAGTGCTCATCATTGGAAAACG
TTCTTCGGGGCGAAAACTCTCAAGGATCTTACCGCTGTTGAGATCCAGTTCGATGTAACCCACTCGTGCA
CCCAACTGATCTTCAGCATCTTTTACTTTCACCAGCGTTTCTGGGTGAGCAAAAACAGGAAGGCAAAATG
CCGCAAAAAAGGGAATAAGGGCGACACGGAAATGTTGAATACTCATACTCTTCCTTTTTCAATATTATTG
AAGCATTTATCAGGGTTATTGTCTCATGAGCGGATACATATTTGAATGTATTTAGAAAAATAAACAAATA
GGGGTTCCGCGCACATTTCCCCGAAAAGTGCCACCTGACGTCTAAGAAACCATTATTATCATGACATTAA
CCTATAAAAATAGGCGTATCACGAGGCCCTTTCGTCTCGCGCGTTTCGGTGATGACGGTGAAAACCTCTG
ACACATGCAGCTCCCGGAGACGGTCACAGCTTGTCTGTAAGCGGATGCCGGGAGCAGACAAGCCCGTCAG
GGCGCGTCAGCGGGTGTTGGCGGGTGTCGGGGCTGGCTTAACTATGCGGCATCAGAGCAGATTGTACTGA
GAGTGCAC
Features (pLannotate 1.2.2; 17 found; start..end, strand, type, name):
    734..981     +  terminator     CYC1 terminator: S. cerevisiae CYC1; transcription terminator for CYC1
    986..1026    -  misc_feature   MCS (fragment): pUC18/19 multiple cloning site
   1027..1060    -  protein_bind   loxP: Cre-mediated recombination occurs in the 8-bp core sequence (GCATACAT). Cre recombinase
   1061..2147    -  CDS            LEU2 (fragment): 3-isopropylmalate dehydrogenase, required for leucine biosynthesis; S. cerevisiae LEU2; yeast auxotrophic marker
   2148..2500    -  promoter       LEU2 promoter (fragment): S. cerevisiae LEU2
   2502..2535    -  protein_bind   loxP: Cre-mediated recombination occurs in the 8-bp core sequence (GCATACAT). Cre recombinase
   2536..2557    -  misc_feature   MCS (fragment): pUC18/19 multiple cloning site
   2558..3049    +  misc_feature   CEN/ARS: S. cerevisiae CEN6 centromere fused to an autonomously replicating sequence
   3089..3105    -  protein_bind   lac operator: The lac repressor binds to the lac operator to inhibit transcription in E. coli. This inhibition can be relieved by adding lactose or isopropyl-β-D-thiogalactopyranoside (IPTG). lac repressor encoded by lacI
   3113..3143    -  promoter       lac promoter: promoter for the E. coli lac operon
   3158..3179    -  protein_bind   CAP binding site: CAP binding activates transcription in the presence of cAMP. E. coli catabolite activator protein
   3192..3284    -  CDS            lacI (fragment): lac repressor; lacI; The lac repressor binds to the lac operator to inhibit transcription in E. coli. This inhibition can be relieved by adding lactose or isopropyl-β-D-thiogalactopyranoside (IPTG).
   3467..4055    -  rep_origin     ori: high-copy-number ColE1/pMB1/pBR322/pUC origin of replication
   4226..5086    -  CDS            AmpR: β-lactamase; bla; confers resistance to ampicillin, carbenicillin, and related antibiotics
   5087..5191    -  promoter       AmpR promoter: bla
   5286..5321    +  CDS            rop (fragment): Rop protein, which maintains plasmids at low copy number; rop
   5423..6       +  misc_feature   bom (fragment) (across the origin): basis of mobility region from pBR322
