[The description below was written by a language model from this plasmid's Addgene catalogue record and pLannotate feature annotations shown in this document.]
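Description:
pXP711 is an empty yeast expression backbone built on pUC18, a 5,468 bp E. coli–Saccharomyces cerevisiae shuttle vector from a set designed for systematic metabolic engineering in budding yeast. In bacteria it is maintained at high copy by the ColE1/pUC-type origin and selected through the β-lactamase (AmpR) gene with its native promoter. Residual pUC elements are also annotated, including the lac promoter, operator and CAP site, along with small lacI, rop and bom fragments, none of which has a stated role in the design. In yeast, a CEN6/ARS element provides autonomous replication with centromere-based segregation, which generally gives stable, low-copy maintenance. LEU2, with its own promoter, complements leucine auxotrophy for selection.

The expression cassette is recorded as using the PGK1 promoter, a strong glycolytic-gene promoter. The feature table does not annotate this promoter. It does show an unannotated stretch directly upstream of the CYC1 terminator, which is where the promoter and cloning site would be expected, but the record does not confirm this. A gene of interest is inserted by restriction cloning so that it lies between the promoter and the CYC1 terminator; no insert is present in the deposited plasmid. The LEU2 marker is flanked by two loxP sites in the same orientation, so Cre recombinase can excise it. This arrangement allows the marker to be recycled, for instance when cassettes amplified from the vector are integrated into the genome over successive rounds of strain engineering. The depositor notes that repository quality-control sequencing found a few discrepancies from the submitted sequence, which are not thought to affect function.
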