Addgene plasmid #46053: pXP711
Purpose: (Empty Backbone)
Depositing lab: Nancy DaSilva. Depositing organization: University of California, Irvine. Publication: Development and characterization of a vector set with regulated promoters for systematic metabolic engineering in Saccharomyces cerevisiae. Shen MW, Fang F, Sandmeyer S, Da Silva NA. Yeast. 2012 Dec;29(12):495-503. doi: 10.1002/yea.2930. Epub 2012 Nov 19. PubMed 23166051.
Backbone
  Vector backbone: pUC18
  Backbone manufacturer: Invitrogen
  Backbone size (bp): 5468
  Modifications to backbone: n/a
  Vector type: Yeast Expression
  Promoter: PGK1
  Selectable markers: LEU2
Growth in bacteria
  Bacterial resistance: Ampicillin, 100 μg/mL
  Growth temperature: 37°C
  Growth strain: XL1 Blue
  Copy number: High Copy
Gene/Insert
  Cloning method: Restriction Enzyme
Terms and licenses: Academic/Nonprofit Terms; Industry Terms: Not Available to Industry
Depositor comments: Addgene's quality control sequencing has identified a few discrepancies compared to the depositor's full sequence; these differences are not thought to affect plasmid function.
How to cite: pXP711 was a gift from Nancy DaSilva (Addgene plasmid # 46053 ; http://n2t.net/addgene:46053 ; RRID:Addgene_46053)
