>Addgene plasmid #46053 | pXP711 | addgene partial sequence | sequence record 66335 | CYC1 5'-GCGTGAATGTAAGCGTGAC-3'
GACTAGTATATTTGTTGTAAAAAGTAGATAATTACTTCCTTGATGATCTGTAAAAAAGAGAAAAAGAAAG
CATCTAAGAACTTGAAAAACTACGAATTAGAAAAGACCAAATATGTATTTCTTGCATTGACCAATTTATG
CAAGTTTATATATATGTAAATGTAAGTTTCACGAGGTTCTACTAAACTAAACCACCCCCTTGGTTAGAAG
AAAAGAGTGTGTGAGAACAGGCTGTTGTTGTCACACGATTCGGACAATTCTGTTTGAAAGAGAGAGAGTA
ACAGTACGATCGAACGAACTTTGCTCTGGAGATCACAGTGGGCATCATAGCATGTGGTACTAAACCCTTT
CCCGCCATTCCAGAACCTTCGATTGCTTGTTACAAAACCTGTGAGCCGTCGCTAGGACCTTGTTGTGTGA
CGAAATTGGAAGCTGCAATCAATAGGAAGACAGGAAGTCGAGCGTGTCTGGGTTTTTTCAGTTTTGTTCT
TTTTGCAAACAAATCACGAGCGACGGTAATTTCTTTCTCGATAAGAGGCCACGTGCTTTATGAGGGTAAC
ATCAATTCAAGAAGGAGGGAAACACTTCCTTTTTCTGGCCCTGATAATAGTATGAGGGTGAAGCCAAAAT
AAAGGATTCGCGCCCAAATCGGCATCTTTAAATGCAGGTATGCGATAGTTCCTCACTCTTTCCTTACTCA
CGAGTAATTCTTGCAAATGCCTCATATGCCTGGTGCACTCTCAGTACAATCTGCTCTGATGCCGCATAGT
TAAGCCAGCCCCGACACCCGCCAACACCCGCTGACGCGCCCTGACGGGCTTGTCTGCTCCCGGCATCCGC
TTACAGACAAGCTGTGACCGTCTCCGGGAGCTGCATGTGTCA
