>Addgene plasmid #46053 | pXP711 | addgene partial sequence | sequence record 67501 | LEU2-R 5'-accggtaccccatttaggac-3'
ACAAAACGGCATCAGCCTTCTTGGAGGCTTCCAGCGCCTCATCTGGAAGTGGGACACCTGTAGCTTCGAT
AGCAGCACCACCAATTAAATGATTTTCGAAATCGAACTTGACATTGGAACGAACATCAGAAATAGCTTTA
AGAACCTTAATGGCTTCGGCTGTGATTTCTTGACCAACGTGGTCACCTGGCAAAACGACGATCTTCTTAG
GGGCAGACATTAGAATGGTATATCCTTGAAATATATATATATATTGCTGAAATGTAAAAGGTAAGAAAAG
TTAGAAAGTAAGACGATTGCTAACCACCTATTGGAAAAACAATAGGTCCTTAAATAATATTGTCAACTTC
AAGTATTGTGATGCAAGCATTTAGTCATGAACGCTTCTCTATTCTATATGAAAAGCCGGTTCCGGCGCTC
TCACCTTTCCTTTTTCTCCCAATTTTTCAGTTGAAAAAGGTATATGCGTCAGGCGACCTCTGAAATTAAC
AAAAAATTTCCAGTCATCGAATTTGATTCTGTGCGATAGCGCCCCTGTGTGTTCTCGTTATGTTGAGGAA
AAAAATAATGGTTAATAACTTCGTATAATGTATGCTATACGAAGTTATCCCGGGTACCGAGCTCGAATTC
GTAACTTACACGCGCCTCGTATCTTTTAATGATGGAATAATTTGGGAATTTACTCTGTGTTTATTTATTT
TTATGTTTTGTATTTGGATTTTAGAAAGTAAATAAAGAAGGTAGAAGAGTTACGGAATGAAGAAAAAAAA
ATAAACAAAGGTTTAAAAAATTTCAACAAAAAGCGTACTTTACATATATATTTATTAGACAAGAAAAGCA
GATTAAATAGAT
